Addgene plasmid #121750: IA001: pMVP (L3-L2) 3x HA epitope tag+ polyA
Purpose: pMVP L3-L2 entry plasmid, contains 3x HA epitope tag + polyA for 3- or 4-component MultiSite Gateway Pro assembly. Allows C-term epitope fusion to a gene of interest.
Depositing lab: Christopher Newgard. Depositing organization: Duke University. Publication: Creation of versatile cloning platforms for transgene expression and dCas9-based epigenome editing. Haldeman JM, Conway AE, Arlotto ME, Slentz DH, Muoio DM, Becker TC, Newgard CB. Nucleic Acids Res. 2018 Dec 27. pii: 5264291. doi: 10.1093/nar/gky1286. PubMed 30590691.
Backbone
  Vector backbone: pDONR221 P3-P2
  Backbone manufacturer: Invitrogen
  Backbone size w/o insert (bp): 2555
  Vector type: Synthetic Biology ; pMVP Gateway Entry Plasmid
Growth in bacteria
  Bacterial resistance: Kanamycin, 50 μg/mL
  Growth temperature: 37°C
  Growth strain: DH5alpha
  Copy number: High Copy
Gene/Insert
  Gene/Insert name: 3x HA epitope tag + polyA
  Species: Synthetic
  Insert size (bp): 340
  Cloning method: Gateway Cloning
  Sequencing primers: 5′ M13F; 3′ M13R
Terms and licenses: Academic/Nonprofit Terms; Industry Terms: Not Available to Industry
Depositor comments: 3x HA tag + bGH polyA PCR'd from Addgene 61591
How to cite: IA001: pMVP (L3-L2) 3x HA epitope tag+ polyA was a gift from Christopher Newgard (Addgene plasmid # 121750 ; http://n2t.net/addgene:121750 ; RRID:Addgene_121750)
