[The description below was written by a language model from this plasmid's Addgene catalogue record and pLannotate feature annotations shown in this document.]
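Description:
IA001: pMVP (L3-L2) 3x HA epitope tag + polyA is a small (about 2.9 kb) MultiSite Gateway Pro entry plasmid from the pMVP modular cloning platform, built on the Invitrogen pDONR221 P3-P2 backbone. It is propagated in E. coli at high copy from a ColE1/pUC-type origin and selected with kanamycin through the aph(3')-Ia resistance gene. Other annotated backbone elements are typical of pDONR-derived vectors: rrnB T1 and T2 transcription terminators upstream of the cassette, which insulate the insert from read-through transcription, a T7 promoter next to the attL2 site, and short lacI and lacZα fragments that are vector remnants rather than functional genes.

The payload is a synthetic insert of roughly 340 bp flanked by attL3 and attL2 recombination sites. It consists of three tandem HA epitope tags, which the annotation software detects as three separate fragments, followed by the bovine growth hormone polyadenylation signal. According to the depositor, this tag-plus-polyA segment was amplified by PCR from another deposited plasmid. The entry clone carries no promoter or gene of interest of its own. It serves as the terminal module in a 3- or 4-component LR Clonase reaction, in which the attL3 and attL2 sites dictate its position and orientation relative to other entry plasmids and a destination vector. Placed downstream of a gene-of-interest module, it adds a C-terminal 3x HA fusion for antibody-based detection or purification and supplies the transcript's 3' end processing signal for expression in mammalian cells. The final vector type and delivery route depend on the destination plasmid chosen.
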