Features (pLannotate 1.2.2; 13 found; start..end, strand, type, name):
    121..213     +  CDS            lacI (fragment): lac repressor; lacI; The lac repressor binds to the lac operator to inhibit transcription in E. coli. This inhibition can be relieved by adding lactose or isopropyl-β-D-thiogalactopyranoside (IPTG).
    268..295     -  terminator     rrnB T2 terminator: transcription terminator T2 from the E. coli rrnB gene
    427..470     +  terminator     rrnB T1 terminator: Escherichia coli rrnB; transcription terminator T1 from the E. coli rrnB gene
    517..553     -  CDS            lacZα (fragment): LacZα fragment of β-galactosidase; lacZ fragment
    570..665     +  protein_bind   attL3: mutant version of attL; recombination site for the Gateway® LR reaction LR Clonase™
    677..693     +  CDS            3xHA (fragment): three tandem HA epitope tags
    704..720     +  CDS            3xHA (fragment): three tandem HA epitope tags
    731..759     +  CDS            3xHA (fragment): three tandem HA epitope tags
    791..902     +  polyA_signal   bGH poly(A) signal: bovine growth hormone polyadenylation signal
   1007..1106    -  protein_bind   attL2: mutant version of attL; recombination site for the Gateway® LR reaction LR Clonase™
   1137..1155    -  promoter       T7 promoter: promoter for bacteriophage T7 RNA polymerase
   1289..2098    +  CDS            KanR: aminoglycoside phosphotransferase; aph(3')-Ia; confers resistance to kanamycin in bacteria or G418 (Geneticin®) in eukaryotes
   2245..2833    +  rep_origin     ori: high-copy-number ColE1/pMB1/pBR322/pUC origin of replication
>Addgene plasmid #121750 | IA001: pMVP (L3-L2) 3x HA epitope tag+ polyA | addgene full sequence | sequence record 237188 | Addgene NGS Result
CTTTCCTGCGTTATCCCCTGATTCTGTGGATAACCGTATTACCGCCTTTGAGTGAGCTGATACCGCTCGC
CGCAGCCGAACGACCGAGCGCAGCGAGTCAGTGAGCGAGGAAGCGGAAGAGCGCCCAATACGCAAACCGC
CTCTCCCCGCGCGTTGGCCGATTCATTAATGCAGCTGGCACGACAGGTTTCCCGACTGGAAAGCGGGCAG
TGAGCGCAACGCAATTAATACGCGTACCGCTAGCCAGGAAGAGTTTGTAGAAACGCAAAAAGGCCATCCG
TCAGGATGGCCTTCTGCTTAGTTTGATGCCTGGCAGTTTATGGCGGGCGTCCTGCCCGCCACCCTCCGGG
CCGTTGCTTCACAACGTTCAAATCCGCTCCCGGCGGATTTGTCCTACTCAGGAGAGCGTTCACCGACAAA
CAACAGATAAAACGAAAGGCCCAGTCTTCCGACTGAGCCTTTCGTTTTATTTGATGCCTGGCAGTTCCCT
ACTCTCGCGTTAACGCTAGCATGGATGTTTTCCCAGTCACGACGTTGTAAAACGACGGCCAGTCTTAAGC
TCGGGCCCCAAATAATGATTTTATTTTGACTGATAGTGACCTGTTCGTTGCAACAAATTGATGAGCAATG
CTTTTTTATAATGCCAACTTTGTATAATAAAGTTGGTGGCGGATCCTACCCATACGATGTTCCAGATTAC
GCTTACCCATACGATGTTCCAGATTACGCTTACCCATACGATGTTCCAGATTACGCTTAAGAATTCCTAG
AGCTCGCTGATCAGCCTCGACTGTGCCTTCTAGTTGCCAGCCATCTGTTGTTTGCCCCTCCCCCGTGCCT
TCCTTGACCCTGGAAGGTGCCACTCCCACTGTCCTTTCCTAATAAAATGAGGAAATTGCATCGCATTGTC
TGAGTAGGTGTCATTCTATTCTGGGGGGTGGGGTGGGGCAGGACAGCAAGGGGGAGGATTGGGAAGAGAA
TAGCAGGCATGCTGGGGAGGTACCTGACCCAGCTTTCTTGTACAAAGTTGGCATTATAAGAAAGCATTGC
TTATCAATTTGTTGCAACGAACAGGTCACTATCAGTCAAAATAAAATCATTATTTGCCATCCAGCTGCAG
GGCGGCCGCGATATCCCCTATAGTGAGTCGTATTACATGGTCATAGCTGTTTCCTGGCAGCTCTGGCCCG
TGTCTCAAAATCTCTGATGTTACATTGCACAAGATAAAAATATATCATCATGAACAATAAAACTGTCTGC
TTACATAAACAGTAATACAAGGGGTGTTATGAGCCATATTCAACGGGAAACGTCGAGGCCGCGATTAAAT
TCCAACATGGATGCTGATTTATATGGGTATAAATGGGCTCGCGATAATGTCGGGCAATCAGGTGCGACAA
TCTATCGCTTGTATGGGAAGCCCGATGCGCCAGAGTTGTTTCTGAAACATGGCAAAGGTAGCGTTGCCAA
TGATGTTACAGATGAGATGGTCAGACTAAACTGGCTGACGGAATTTATGCCTCTTCCGACCATCAAGCAT
TTTATCCGTACTCCTGATGATGCATGGTTACTCACCACTGCGATCCCCGGAAAAACAGCATTCCAGGTAT
TAGAAGAATATCCTGATTCAGGTGAAAATATTGTTGATGCGCTGGCAGTGTTCCTGCGCCGGTTGCATTC
GATTCCTGTTTGTAATTGTCCTTTTAACAGCGATCGCGTATTTCGTCTCGCTCAGGCGCAATCACGAATG
AATAACGGTTTGGTTGATGCGAGTGATTTTGATGACGAGCGTAATGGCTGGCCTGTTGAACAAGTCTGGA
AAGAAATGCATAAACTTTTGCCATTCTCACCGGATTCAGTCGTCACTCATGGTGATTTCTCACTTGATAA
CCTTATTTTTGACGAGGGGAAATTAATAGGTTGTATTGATGTTGGACGAGTCGGAATCGCAGACCGATAC
CAGGATCTTGCCATCCTATGGAACTGCCTCGGTGAGTTTTCTCCTTCATTACAGAAACGGCTTTTTCAAA
AATATGGTATTGATAATCCTGATATGAATAAATTGCAGTTTCATTTGATGCTCGATGAGTTTTTCTAATC
AGAATTGGTTAATTGGTTGTAACACTGGCAGAGCATTACGCTGACTTGACGGGACGGCGCAAGCTCATGA
CCAAAATCCCTTAACGTGAGTTACGCGTCGTTCCACTGAGCGTCAGACCCCGTAGAAAAGATCAAAGGAT
CTTCTTGAGATCCTTTTTTTCTGCGCGTAATCTGCTGCTTGCAAACAAAAAAACCACCGCTACCAGCGGT
GGTTTGTTTGCCGGATCAAGAGCTACCAACTCTTTTTCCGAAGGTAACTGGCTTCAGCAGAGCGCAGATA
CCAAATACTGTTCTTCTAGTGTAGCCGTAGTTAGGCCACCACTTCAAGAACTCTGTAGCACCGCCTACAT
ACCTCGCTCTGCTAATCCTGTTACCAGTGGCTGCTGCCAGTGGCGATAAGTCGTGTCTTACCGGGTTGGA
CTCAAGACGATAGTTACCGGATAAGGCGCAGCGGTCGGGCTGAACGGGGGGTTCGTGCACACAGCCCAGC
TTGGAGCGAACGACCTACACCGAACTGAGATACCTACAGCGTGAGCTATGAGAAAGCGCCACGCTTCCCG
AAGGGAGAAAGGCGGACAGGTATCCGGTAAGCGGCAGGGTCGGAACAGGAGAGCGCACGAGGGAGCTTCC
AGGGGGAAACGCCTGGTATCTTTATAGTCCTGTCGGGTTTCGCCACCTCTGACTTGAGCGTCGATTTTTG
TGATGCTCGTCAGGGGGGCGGAGCCTATGGAAAAACGCCAGCAACGCGGCCTTTTTACGGTTCCTGGCCT
TTTGCTGGCCTTTTGCTCACATGTT
